>Addgene plasmid #221404 | Beta1 N391* full-length | addgene full sequence | sequence record 439262 | Addgene NGS Result
ACATCCCTAAAATTTTCCTTACATGTTTTACTAGCCAGATTTTTCCTCCTCTCCTGACTACTCCCAGTCA
TAGCTGTCCCTCTTCTCTTATGGAGATCTTTGCATTTTTAGACATTTAGAAGCCTATATCTTGTTACAGA
ATTGGAATTACACAAAAATTCTACCATATTTTGAAAGCTTAGGTTGTTCTGAAAAAAACAATATATTGTT
TTCCTGGGTAAACTAAAAGTCCCCTCGAGGAAAGGCCCCTAAAGTGAAACAGTGCAAAACGTTCAAAAAC
TGTCTGGCAATACAAGTTCCACTTTGACCAAAACGGCTGGCAGTAAAAGGGTTAAGAAGACTGTCAGCCT
TGAGCGGTATCAGCTCACTCAAAGGCGGTAATACGGTTATCCACAGAATCAGGGGATAACGCAGGAAAGA
ACATGTGAGCAAAAGGCCAGCAAAAGGCCAGGAACCGTAAAAAGGCCGCGTTGCTGGCGTTTTTCCATAG
GCTCCGCCCCCCTGACGAGCATCACAAAAATCGACGCTCAAGTCAGAGGTGGCGAAACCCGACAGGACTA
TAAAGATACCAGGCGTTTCCCCCTGGAAGCTCCCTCGTGCGCTCTCCTGTTCCGACCCTGCCGCTTACCG
GATACCTGTCCGCCTTTCTCCCTTCGGGAAGCGTGGCGCTTTCTCATAGCTCACGCTGTAGGTATCTCAG
TTCGGTGTAGGTCGTTCGCTCCAAGCTGGGCTGTGTGCACGAACCCCCCGTTCAGCCCGACCGCTGCGCC
TTATCCGGTAACTATCGTCTTGAGTCCAACCCGGTAAGACACGACTTATCGCCACTGGCAGCAGCCACTG
GTAACAGGATTAGCAGAGCGAGGTATGTAGGCGGTGCTACAGAGTTCTTGAAGTGGTGGGCTAACTACGG
CTACACTAGAAGAACAGTATTTGGTATCTGCGCTCTGCTGAAGCCAGTTACCTTCGGAAAAAGAGTTGGT
AGCTCTTGATCCGGCAAACAAACCACCGCTGGTAGCGGTGGTTTTTTTGTTTGCAAGCAGCAGATTACGC
GCAGAAAAAAAGGATCTCAAGAAGATCCTTTGATCTTTTCTACGGGGTCTGACGCTCAGTGGAACGACGC
GCGCGTAACTCACGTTAAGGGATTTTGGTCATGAGTTAGAAAAACTCATCGAGCATCAAATGAAACTGCA
ATTTATTCATATCAGGATTATCAATACCATATTTTTGAAAAAGCCGTTTCTGTAATGAAGGAGAAAACTC
ACCGAGGCAGTTCCATAGGATGGCAAGATCCTGGTATCGGTCTGCGATTCCGACTCGTCCAACATCAATA
CAACCTATTAATTTCCCCTCGTCAAAAATAAGGTTATCAAGTGAGAAATCACCATGAGTGACGACTGAAT
CCGGTGAGAATGGCAAAAGTTTATGCATTTCTTTCCAGACTTGTTCAACAGGCCAGCCATTACGCTCGTC
ATCAAAATCACTCGCATCAACCAAACCGTTATTCATTCGTGATTGCGCCTGAGCGAGGCGAAATACGCGA
TCGCTGTTAAAAGGACAATTACAAACAGGAATCGAGTGCAACCGGCGCAGGAACACTGCCAGCGCATCAA
CAATATTTTCACCTGAATCAGGATATTCTTCTAATACCTGGAACGCTGTTTTTCCGGGGATCGCAGTGGT
GAGTAACCATGCATCATCAGGAGTACGGATAAAATGCTTGATGGTCGGAAGTGGCATAAATTCCGTCAGC
CAGTTTAGTCTGACCATCTCATCTGTAACATCATTGGCAACGCTACCTTTGCCATGTTTCAGAAACAACT
CTGGCGCATCGGGCTTCCCATACAAGCGATAGATTGTCGCACCTGATTGCCCGACATTATCGCGAGCCCA
TTTATACCCATATAAATCAGCATCCATGTTGGAATTTAATCGCGGCCTCGACGTTTCCCGTTGGATATGG
CTCATTTTTTACTTCCTCACCTTGTCGTATTATACTATGCCGATATACTATGCCGATGATTAATTGTCGA
CACTGCGGGGGCTCTGTGTGGTAAGCAGGTCTTAACCTTTTTACTGCCAATGACGCATGGGATACGTCGT
GGCAGTAAAAGGGCTTAAATGCCAACGACGCGTCCCATACGTTGTTGGCATTTTAATTCTTCTCTCTGCA
GCGGCAGCATGTGCCGCCGCTGCAGAGAGTTTCTAGCGATGACAGCCCCTCTGGGCAACGAGCCGGGGGG
GCTGTCTTTCTTTATGTTTTAAATGCACTGACCTCCCACATTCCCTTTTTAGTAAAATATTCAGAAATAA
TTTAAATACATCATTGCAATGAAAATAAATGTTTTTTATTAGGCAGAATCCAGATGCTCAAGGCCCTTCA
TAATATCCCCCAGTTTAGTAGTTGGACTTAGGGAACAAAGGAACCTTTAATAGAAATTGGACAGCAAGAA
AGCGAGTCAGGCACCGGGCTTGCGGGTCATGCACCAGGTGCGCGGTCCTTCGGGCACCTCGACGTCGGCG
GTGACGGTGAAGCCGAGCCGCTCGTAGAAGGGGAGGTTGCGGGGCGCGGATGTCTCCAGGAAGGCGGGCA
CCCCGGCGCGCTCGGCCGCCTCCACTCCGGGGAGCACGACGGCGCTGCCCAGACCCTTGCCCTGGTGGTC
GGGCGACACGCCGACGGTGGCCAGGAACCACGCGGGCTCCTTGGGCCGGTGCGGCGCCAGGAGGCCTTCC
ATCTGTTGCTGCGCGGCCAGCCGGGAACCGCTCAACTCGGCCATGCGCGGGCCGATCTCGGCGAACACCG
CCCCCGCTTCGACGCTCTCCGGCGTGGTCCAGACCGCCACCGCGGCGCCGTCGTCCGCGACCCACACCTT
GCCGATGTCGAGCCCGACGCGCGTGAGGAAGAGTTCTTGCAGCTCGGTGACCCGCTCGATGTGGCGGTCC
GGATCGACGGTGTGGCGCGTGGCGGGGTAGTCGGCGAACGCGGCGGCGAGGGTGCGTACGGCCCTGGGGA
CGTCGTCGCGGGTGGCGAGGCGCACCGTGGGCTTGTACTCGGTCATGGTGGCGGACGAAAGGCCCGGAGA
TGAGGAAGAGGAGAACAGCGCGGCAGACGTGCGCTTTTGAAGCGTGCAGAATGCCGGGCCTCCGGAGGAC
CTTCGGGCGCCCGCCCCGCCCCTGAGCCCGCCCCTGAGCCCGCCCCCGGACCCACCCCTTCCCAGCCTCT
GAGCCCAGAAAGCGAAGGAGCAAAGCTGCTATTGGCCGCTGCCCCAAAGGCCTACCCGCTTCCATTGCTC
AGCGGTGCTGTCCATCTGCACGAGACTAGTGAGTCGTGCTACTTCCATTTGTCACGTCCTGCACGACGCG
AGCTGCGGGGCGGGGGGGAACTTCCTGACTAGGGGAGGAGTAGAAGGTGGCGCGAAGGGGCCACCAAAGA
ACGGAGCCGGTTGGCGCCTACCGGTGGATGTGGAATGTGTGCGAGGCCAGAGGCCACTTGTGTAGCGCCA
AGTGCCCAGCGGGGCTGCTAAAGCGCATGCTCCAGACTGCCTTGGGAAAAGCGCCTCCCCTACCCGGTAG
AGAAACTTGATCTGTCGCCGCAATTCAAACTTCGTGAGGCTCCGGTGCCCGTCAGTGACCTGCTATACTC
TGGAGACGCGTTACATAACTTACGGTAAATGGCCCGCCTGGCTGACCGCCCAACGACCCCCGCCCATTGA
CGTCAATAATGACGTATGTTCCCATAGTAACGCCAATAGGGACTTTCCATTGACGTCAATGGGTGGAGTA
TTTACGGTAAACTGCCCACTTGGCAGTACATCAAGTGTATCATATGCCAAGTACGCCCCCTATTGACGTC
AATGACGGTAAATGGCCCGCCTGGCATTATGCCCAGTACATGACCTTATGGGACTTTCCTACTTGGCAGT
ACATCTACGTATTAGTCATCGCTATTACCATGGTCGAGGTGAGCCCCACGTTCTGCTTCACTCTCCCCAT
CTCCCCCCCCTCCCCACCCCCAATTTTGTATTTATTTATTTTTTAATTATTTTGTGCAGCGATGGGGGCG
GGGGGGGGGGGGGCGCGCGCCAGGCGGGGCGGGGSGGGGSGRGGGGSGGGGSGGGGCGAGGCGGAGAGGT
GCGGCGGCAGCCAATCAGAGCGGCGCGCTCCGAAAGTTTCCTTTTATGGCGAGGCGGCGGCGGCGGCGGC
CCTATAAAAAGCGAAGCGCGCGGCGGGCGGGAGTCGCTGCGCGCTGCCTTCGCCCCGTGCCCCGCTCCGC
CGCCGCCTCGCGCCGCCCGCCCCGGCTCTGACTGACCGCGTTACTCCCACAGGTGAGCGGGCGGGACGGC
CCTTCTCCTCCGGGCTGTAATTAGCGCTTGGTTTAATGACGGCTTGTTTCTTTTCTGTGGCTGCGTGAAA
GCCTTGAGGGGCTCCGGGAGGGCCCTTTGTGCGGGGGGAGCGGCTCGGGGGGTGCGTGCGTGTGTGTGTG
CGTGGGGAGCGCCGCGTGCGGCTCCGCGCTGCCCGGCGGCTGTGAGCGCTGCGGGCGCGGCGCGGGGCTT
TGTGCGCTCCGCAGTGTGCGCGAGGGGAGCGCGGCCGGGGGCGGTGCCCCGCGGTGCGGGGGGGGCTGCG
AGGGGAACAAAGGCTGCGTGCGGGGTGTGTGCGTGGGGGGGTGAGCAGGGGGTGTGGGCGCGTCGGTCGG
GCTGCAACCCCCCCTGCACCCCCCTCCCCGAGTTGCTGAGCACGGCCCGGCTTCGGGTGCGGGGCTCCGT
ACGGGGCGTGGCGCGGGGCTCGCCGTGCCGGGCGGGGGGTGGCGGCAGGTGGGGGTGCCGGGCGGGGCGG
GGCCGCCTCGGGCCGGGGRGGGCTCGGGGGAGGGGCGCGGCGGCCCCCGGAGCGCCGGCGGCTGTCGAGG
CGCGGCGAGCCGCAGCCATTGCCTTTTATGGTAATCGTGCGAGAGGGCGCAGGGACTTCCTTTGTCCCAA
ATCTGTGCGGAGCCGAAATCTGGGAGGCGCCGCCGCACCCCCTCTAGCGGGCGCGGGGCGAAGCGGTGCG
GCGCCGGCAGGAAGGAAATGGGCGGGGAGGGCCTTCGTGCGTCGCCGCGCCGCCGTCCCCTTCTCCCTCT
CCAGCCTCGGGGCTGTCCGCGGGGGGACGGCTGCCTTCGGGGGGGACGGGGCAGGGCGGGGTTCGGCTTC
TGGCGTGTGACCGGCGGCTCTAGAGCCTCTGCTAACCATGTTCATGCCTTCTTCTTTTTCCTACAGCTCC
TGGGCAACGTGCTGGTTATTGTGCTGTCTCATCATTTTGGCAAAGAATTCGGCTTGATCGAAGCCGTCTC
AGGGGAGAGACCACACCCAAGCTGTCTAGAGCCGCCACCATGCCTTTGCTCCTCCTGTTGCCCTTGCTCT
GGGCTGGCGCCCTCGCGCAGACGGACGAGAATCGATGTTTGAAAGCGAATGCAAAAAGCTGCGGAGAGTG
CATTCAGGCCGGACCGAATTGTGGATGGTGTACAAATTCGACATTTTTGCAAGAGGGAATGCCCACGTCG
GCCCGATGTGATGACCTCGAGGCCTTGAAAAAGAAAGGATGTCCACCGGATGACATCGAGAACCCACGGG
GCTCAAAGGACATCAAAAAGAACAAGAATGTCACAAACCGCTCGAAGGGAACTGCTGAAAAGCTTAAACC
GGAGGACATCACGCAGATCCAGCCCCAACAGCTGGTGCTCCGATTGCGGTCCGGTGAGCCACAGACGTTT
ACTCTCAAGTTCAAGAGAGCGGAGGATTACCCGATCGATCTTTACTATCTTATGGACCTTTCGTACTCCA
TGAAGGATGATTTGGAAAATGTCAAGAGCCTCGGTACTGACTTGATGAATGAAATGCGCCGCATTACCAG
CGATTTCCGAATCGGATTCGGATCATTTGTGGAAAAGACCGTCATGCCCTACATTTCGACCACTCCGGCA
AAGTTGCGCAACCCGTGCACCTCAGAACAGAACTGCACCTCGCCTTTTTCGTATAAGAACGTCCTCAGCT
TGACAAACAAGGGTGAAGTGTTCAATGAGCTGGTCGGAAAGCAAAGAATCTCGGGAAACCTCGATAGCCC
GGAGGGAGGGTTTGATGCAATCATGCAAGTGGCGGTATGCGGGTCCCTTATTGGCTGGAGAAACGTGACC
AGACTCCTGGTGTTTTCCACTGATGCGGGATTTCATTTCGCCGGAGACGGGAAACTGGGAGGGATTGTAC
TTCCGAATGACGGACAGTGTCATTTGGAGAACAACATGTATACGATGTCCCACTACTATGACTACCCCTC
GATCGCGCACCTCGTCCAAAAACTGAGCGAAAACAATATCCAGACTATCTTTGCGGTCACGGAGGAGTTT
CAGCCCGTGTATAAAGAACTGAAAAACTTGATCCCTAAGTCCGCAGTCGGAACGCTGTCGGCCAACAGCT
CGAATGTGATCCAGTTGATCATCGATGCGTATAACTCACTTTCATCAGAGGTCATCCTTGAGAACGGAAA
GCTTAGCGAAGGAGTGACAATCTCGTACAAATCATATTGCAAGAATGGAGTGAATGGCACCGGCGAGTAG
GGCCGGAAATGTTCAAACATTTCCATCGGCGACGAGGTCCAGTTTGAGATCAGCATTACTTCCAATAAGT
GCCCTAAGAAAGACTCGGACTCATTCAAAATTCGGCCTCTCGGGTTTACCGAAGAGGTAGAGGTGATCCT
CCAGTACATTTGTGAATGCGAGTGTCAATCAGAGGGTATCCCCGAAAGCCCCAAGTGTCATGAGGGTAAC
GGAACGTTCGAATGCGGGGCATGTAGATGTAACGAAGGTCGCGTCGGAAGGCACTGCGAATGCTCGACTG
ATGAGGTAAACTCGGAAGACATGGATGCGTATTGCCGAAAAGAGAATTCGAGCGAAATCTGCTCAAACAA
CGGGGAATGTGTGTGCGGACAATGTGTCTGCCGGAAACGGGATAACACAAATGAGATCTACTCCGGAAAG
TTTTGCGAATGCGACAATTTCAACTGTGACAGGTCCAACGGTCTTATCTGTGGTGGTAATGGAGTCTGCA
AGTGCCGCGTCTGCGAGTGTAATCCGAATTACACAGGCTCAGCGTGTGATTGCAGCCTCGACACGTCAAC
ATGCGAGGCGTCCAACGGGCAGATTTGTAACGGGCGAGGGATTTGCGAGTGTGGGGTGTGCAAATGCACT
GACCCCAAATTCCAGGGGCAGACGTGCGAGATGTGCCAGACGTGTCTTGGTGTCTGTGCGGAGCATAAGG
AATGCGTGCAGTGCAGAGCGTTCAACAAAGGGGAAAAGAAAGATACGTGTACGCAAGAATGTTCGTATTT
CAATATCACGAAGGTGGAGTCGAGGGATAAGCTCCCGCAGCCAGTACAGCCGGACCCCGTCAGCCATTGC
AAGGAAAAGGACGTGGATGATTGCTGGTTCTATTTCACATACTCCGTGAATGGTAATAATGAGGTAATGG
TACATGTCGTGGAGAACCCCGAATGCCCCACGGGTCCCGACATCATTCCCATAGTAGCTGGAGTCGTGGC
AGGTATCGTGCTTATCGGTCTGGCGTTGTTGTTGATCTGGAAACTCTTGATGATCATCCATGACCGCAGA
GAGTTTGCCAAGTTTGAGAAAGAGAAGATGAATGCAAAATGGGACACTGGCGAAAACCCAATATACAAAA
GCGCTGTTACAACAGTGGTGAACCCCAAGTACGAGGGCAAAGCTAGCTACCCATACGATGTTCCAGATTA
CGCTGGCAGCGGGTTGAATGATATTTTCGAGGCTCAGAAGATAGAATGGCATGAATGATAATCGTGGAAC
AGTACGAACGCGCCGAGGGCCGCCACTCCACCGGCGGCATGGACGAGCTGTACAAGTGATAAAGTACTTG
ATAAGCTCTTCAGGTTGAGGTCTCTAAAAGCGTCTTCCTCTTCTCATCACATCATATCAAGGTTATATAC
CATCAATATTGCCACAGATGTTACTTAGCCTTTTAATATTTCTCTAATTTAGTGTATATGCAATGATAGT
TCTCTGATTTCTGAGATTGAGTTTCTCATGTGTAATGATTATTTAGAGTTTCTCTTTCATCTGTTCAAAT
TTTTGTCTAGTTTTATTTTTTACTGATTTGTAAGACTTCTTTTTATAATCTGCATATTACAATTCTCTTT
ACTGGGGTGTTGCAAATATTTTCTGTCATTCTATGGCCTGACTTTTCTTAATGGTTTTTTAATTTTAAAA
ATAAGTCTTAATATTCATGCAATCTAATTAACAATCTTTTCTTTGTGGTTAGGACTTTGAGTCATAAGAA
ATTTTTCTCTACACTGAAGTCATGATGGCATGCTTCTATATTATTTTCTAAAAGATTTAAAGTTTTGCCT
TCTCCATTTAGACTTATAATTCACTGGAATTTTTTTGTGTGTATGGTATGACATATGGGTTCCCTTTTAT
TTTTTACATATAAATATATTTCCCTGTTTTTCTAAAAAAGAAAAAGATCATCATTTTCCCATTGTAAAAT
GCCATATTTTTTTCATAGGTCACTTACATATATCAATGGGTCTGTTTCTGAGCTCTACTCTATTTTATCA
GCCTCACTGTCTATCCCCACACATCTCATGCTTTGCTCTAAATCTTGATATTTAGTGGAACATTCTTTCC
CATTTTGTTCTACAAGAATATTTTTGTTATTGTCTTTGGGCTTTCTATATACATTTTGAAATGAGGTTGA
CAAGTTAATAACAGGCCTATTGATTGGAAAGTTTGTCAACGAATTGTGGGTCTTTTGGGGTTTGCTGCCC
CTTTTACGCAATGTGGATATCCTGCTTTAATGCCTTTATATGCATGTATACAAGCAAAACAGGCTTTTAC
TTTCTCGCCAACTTACAAGGCCTTTCTCAGTAAACAGTATATGACCCTTTACCCCGTTGCTCGGCAACGG
CCTGGTCTGTGCCAAGTGTTTGCTGACGCAACCCCCACTGGTTGGGGCTTGGCCATAGGCCATCAGCGCA
TGCGTGGAACCTTTGTGTCTCCTCTGCCGATCCATACTGCGGAACTCCTAGCCGCTTGTTTTGCTCGCAG
CAGGTCTGGAGCAAACCTCATCGGGACCGACAATTCTGTCGTACTCTCCCGCAAGTATACATCGTTTCCA
TGGCTGCTAGGCTGTGCTGCCAACTGGATCCTGCGCGGGACGTCCTTTGTTTACGTCCCGTCGGCGCTGA
ATCCCGCGGACGACCCCTCCCGGGGCCGCTTGGGGCTCTACCGCCCGCTTCTCCGTCTGCCGTACCGTCC
GACCACGGGGCGCACCTCTCTTTACGCGGACTCCCCGTCTGTGCCTTCTCATCTGCCGGACCGTGTGCAC
TTCGCTTCACCTCTGCACGTCGCATGGAGGCCACCGTGAACGCCCACCGGAACCTGCCCAAGGTCTTGCA
TAAGAGGACTCTTGGACTTTCAGCAATGTCATCTCAGTGGCTAATAAAGGAAATTTATTTTCATTGCAAT
AGTGTGTTGGAATTTTTTGTGTCTCTCACTCGGAAGGACATATGGGAGGGCAAATCATTTAAAACATCAG
AATGAGTATTTGGTTTAGAGTTTGGCAACATATGCCCATATGCTGGCTGCCATGAACAAAGGTTGGCTAT
AAAGAGGTCATCAGTATATGAAACAGCCCCCTGCTGTCCATTCCTTATTCCATAGAAAAGCCTTGACTTG
AGGTTAGATTTTTTTTATATTTTGTTTTGTGTTATTTTTTTCTTTA
Features (pLannotate 1.2.2; 15 found; start..end, strand, type, name):
    482..1070    -  rep_origin     ori: high-copy-number ColE1/pMB1/pBR322/pUC origin of replication
   1156..1965    -  CDS            KanR: aminoglycoside phosphotransferase; aph(3')-Ia; confers resistance to kanamycin in bacteria or G418 (Geneticin®) in eukaryotes
   1984..2028    -  promoter       EM7 promoter (fragment): synthetic bacterial promoter&nbsp
   2247..2456    -  polyA_signal   β-globin poly(A) (fragment): human β-globin polyadenylation signal
   2457..3056    -  CDS            PuroR (fragment): puromycin N-acetyltransferase; pac from Streptomyces; confers resistance to puromycin
   3066..3565    -  promoter       PGK promoter: mouse phosphoglycerate kinase 1 promoter
   3649..3952    +  enhancer       CMV enhancer: human cytomegalovirus immediate early enhancer
   3954..4229    +  promoter       chicken β-actin promoter: No description available
   4230..5246    +  intron         chimeric intron: chimera between introns from chicken β-actin and rabbit β-globin
   5375..7741    +  CDS            ITGB1: ITB1_HUMAN - Also known as FNRB, MDF2, MSK12. Experimental evidence at protein level: Swiss-Prot protein existence level 1. (Microbial infection) In case of HIV-1 infection, integrin ITGA5:ITGB1 binding to extracellular viral Tat protein seems to enhance angiogenesis in Kaposi's sarcoma lesions. From Homo sapiens (Human).
   7748..7774    +  CDS            3xHA (fragment): three tandem HA epitope tags
   7831..7899    +  CDS            mOrange2 (fragment): photostable monomeric orange derivative of DsRed fluorescent protein (Shaner et al., 2008) mammalian codon-optimized
   8946..9204    +  ncRNA          HBV PRE 1151-1410: Accession: RF02816 - Hepatitis B virus post-transcriptional regulatory element 1151-1410
   9170..9511    +  CDS            X (fragment): X_HBVD3 - Experimental evidence at protein level: Swiss-Prot protein existence level 1. Multifunctional protein that plays a role in silencing host antiviral defenses and promoting viral transcription. Does not seem to be essential for HBV infection. May be directly involved in development of cirrhosis and liver cancer (hepatocellular carcinoma). Most of cytosolic activities involve modulation of cytosolic calcium. The effect on apoptosis is controversial depending on the cell types in which the studies have been conducted. May induce apoptosis by localizing in mitochondria and causing loss of
   9493..9548    +  polyA_signal   β-globin poly(A) signal: rabbit β-globin polyadenylation signal (Gil and Proudfoot, 1987)
