[The description below was written by a language model from this plasmid's Addgene catalogue record and pLannotate feature annotations shown in this document.]
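Description:
Beta1 N391* full-length is a mammalian expression plasmid built on the pD2529 CAG backbone, about 9.8 kb in the sequenced record. It is maintained in bacteria through a high-copy ColE1/pUC-type origin and a kanamycin resistance gene (aminoglycoside phosphotransferase) driven by a synthetic EM7 bacterial promoter. For selection in mammalian cells it carries a separate cassette, oriented opposite to the main expression unit, in which the mouse PGK promoter drives puromycin N-acetyltransferase followed by a β-globin polyadenylation signal.

The payload is a codon-optimized sequence encoding mature, full-length human integrin β1 (ITGB1). The native signal peptide is replaced by an N-terminal CD33 secretion peptide, and HA and AVI tags are fused at the C terminus, the latter being a substrate for site-specific biotinylation. Expression is controlled by the CAG arrangement: CMV immediate-early enhancer, chicken β-actin promoter and a chimeric β-actin/β-globin intron, which together give strong constitutive transcription. Downstream lie a hepatitis B virus post-transcriptional regulatory element, which overlaps a partial X gene annotation as expected for that viral region, and a rabbit β-globin poly(A) signal. A short fragment annotated as mOrange2 sits just after the HA tag; it is only a few dozen bases, so it does not indicate an intact fluorescent reporter.

The record does not define the "N391*" designation beyond the name; such notation could mark a modified or replaced residue at asparagine 391. The stated purpose is mammalian expression of this β1 variant, and the associated publication concerns single-molecule study of integrin conformational activation upon ligand binding.
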