Addgene plasmid #221404: Beta1 N391* full-length
Purpose: Mammalian expression of human integrin beta1 N391* full-length
Depositing lab: Timothy Springer. Depositing organization: Boston Children's Hospital. Publication: Ligand binding initiates single-molecule integrin conformational activation. Li J, Jo MH, Yan J, Hall T, Lee J, Lopez-Sanchez U, Yan S, Ha T, Springer TA. Cell. 2024 May 14:S0092-8674(24)00475-6. doi: 10.1016/j.cell.2024.04.049. PubMed 38772370.
Backbone
  Vector backbone: pD2529 CAG
  Backbone manufacturer: 15
  Vector type: Mammalian Expression
  Selectable markers: Puromycin
Growth in bacteria
  Bacterial resistance: Kanamycin, 50 μg/mL
  Growth temperature: 37°C
  Growth strain: DH5alpha
  Copy number: High Copy
Gene/Insert
  Gene/Insert name: integrin beta1 N391* full-length
  Species: H. sapiens (human)
  Mutation: codon-optimized mature sequence
  Entrez Gene: ITGB1 (a.k.a. CD29, FNRB, GPIIA, MDF2, MSK12, VLA-BETA, VLAB)
  Tag / fusion protein: CD33 secretion peptide (MPLLLLLPLLWAGALA) (N terminal on insert); HA and AVI tags (C terminal on insert)
  Cloning method: Gibson Cloning
Terms and licenses: Academic/Nonprofit Terms; Industry Terms: Not Available to Industry
How to cite: Beta1 N391* full-length was a gift from Timothy Springer (Addgene plasmid # 221404 ; http://n2t.net/addgene:221404 ; RRID:Addgene_221404)
